>Addgene plasmid #35284 | pBbS5c-RFP | depositor full sequence | sequence record 42951 | pBbS5c-RFP sequence 5582 bps
GACGTCGGTGCCTAATGAGTGAGCTAACTTACATTAATTGCGTTGCGCTCACTGCCCGCTTTCCAGTCGG
GAAACCTGTCGTGCCAGCTGCATTAATGAATCGGCCAACGCGCGGGGAGAGGCGGTTTGCGTATTGGGCG
CCAGGGTGGTTTTTCTTTTCACCAGTGAGACGGGCAACAGCTGATTGCCCTTCACCGCCTGGCCCTGAGA
GAGTTGCAGCAAGCGGTCCACGCTGGTTTGCCCCAGCAGGCGAAAATCCTGTTTGATGGTGGTTAACGGC
GGGATATAACATGAGCTGTCTTCGGTATCGTCGTATCCCACTACCGAGATGTCCGCACCAACGCGCAGCC
CGGACTCGGTAATGGCGCGCATTGCGCCCAGCGCCATCTGATCGTTGGCAACCAGCATCGCAGTGGGAAC
GATGCCCTCATTCAGCATTTGCATGGTTTGTTGAAAACCGGACATGGCACTCCAGTCGCCTTCCCGTTCC
GCTATCGGCTGAATTTGATTGCGAGTGAGATATTTATGCCAGCCAGCCAGACGCAGACGCGCCGAGACAG
AACTTAATGGGCCCGCTAACAGCGCGATTTGCTGGTGACCCAATGCGACCAGATGCTCCACGCCCAGTCG
CGTACCGTCTTCATGGGAGAAAATAATACTGTTGATGGGTGTCTGGTCAGAGACATCAAGAAATAACGCC
GGAACATTAGTGCAGGCAGCTTCCACAGCAATGGCATCCTGGTCATCCAGCGGATAGTTAATGATCAGCC
CACTGACGCGTTGCGCGAGAAGATTGTGCACCGCCGCTTTACAGGCTTCGACGCCGCTTCGTTCTACCAT
CGACACCACCACGCTGGCACCCAGTTGATCGGCGCGAGATTTAATCGCCGCGACAATTTGCGACGGCGCG
TGCAGGGCCAGACTGGAGGTGGCAACGCCAATCAGCAACGACTGTTTGCCCGCCAGTTGTTGTGCCACGC
GGTTGGGAATGTAATTCAGCTCCGCCATCGCCGCTTCCACTTTTTCCCGCGTTTTCGCAGAAACGTGGCT
GGCCTGGTTCACCACGCGGGAAACGGTCTGATAAGAGACACCGGCATACTCTGCGACATCGTATAACGTT
ACTGGTTTCACATTCACCACCCTGAATTGACTCTCTTCCGGGCGCTATCATGCCATACCGCGAAAGGTTT
TGCGCCATTCGATGGTGTCCGGGATCTCGACGCTCTCCCTTATGCGACTCCTGCATTAGGAAGCAGCCCA
GTAGTAGGTTGAGGCCGTTGAGCACCGCCGCCGCAAGGAATGGTGCATGCAAGGAGATGGCGCCCAACAG
TCCCCCGGCCACGGGGCCTGCCACCATACCCACGCCGAAACAAGCGCTCATGAGCCCGAAGTGGCGAGCC
CGATCTTCCCCATCGGTGATGTCGGCGATATAGGCGCCAGCAACCGCACCTGTGGCGCCGGTGATGCCGG
CCACGATGCGTCCGGCGTAGAGGATCGAGATCGTTTAGGCACCCCAGGCTTTACACTTTATGCTTCCGGC
TCGTATAATGTGTGGAATTGTGAGCGGATAACAATTTCAGAATTCAAAAGATCTTTTAAGAAGGAGATAT
ACATATGGCGAGTAGCGAAGACGTTATCAAAGAGTTCATGCGTTTCAAAGTTCGTATGGAAGGTTCCGTT
AACGGTCACGAGTTCGAAATCGAAGGTGAAGGTGAAGGTCGTCCGTACGAAGGTACCCAGACCGCTAAAC
TGAAAGTTACCAAAGGTGGTCCGCTGCCGTTCGCTTGGGACATCCTGTCCCCGCAGTTCCAGTACGGTTC
CAAAGCTTACGTTAAACACCCGGCTGACATCCCGGACTACCTGAAACTGTCCTTCCCGGAAGGTTTCAAA
TGGGAACGTGTTATGAACTTCGAAGACGGTGGTGTTGTTACCGTTACCCAGGACTCCTCCCTGCAAGACG
GTGAGTTCATCTACAAAGTTAAACTGCGTGGTACCAACTTCCCGTCCGACGGTCCGGTTATGCAGAAAAA
AACCATGGGTTGGGAAGCTTCCACCGAACGTATGTACCCGGAAGACGGTGCTCTGAAAGGTGAAATCAAA
ATGCGTCTGAAACTGAAAGACGGTGGTCACTACGACGCTGAAGTTAAAACCACCTACATGGCTAAAAAAC
CGGTTCAGCTGCCGGGTGCTTACAAAACCGACATCAAACTGGACATCACCTCCCACAACGAAGACTACAC
CATCGTTGAACAGTACGAACGTGCTGAAGGTCGTCACTCCACCGGTGCTTAAGGATCCAAACTCGAGTAA
GGATCTCCAGGCATCAAATAAAACGAAAGGCTCAGTCGAAAGACTGGGCCTTTCGTTTTATCTGTTGTTT
GTCGGTGAACGCTCTCTACTAGAGTCACACTGGCTCACCTTCGGGTGGGCCTTTCTGCGTTTATACCTAG
GGTACGGGTTTTGCTGCCCGCAAACGGGCTGTTCTGGTGTTGCTAGTTTGTTATCAGAATCGCAGATCCG
GCTTCAGCCGGTTTGCCGGCTGAAAGCGCTATTTCTTCCAGAATTGCCATGATTTTTTCCCCACGGGAGG
CGTCACTGGCTCCCGTGTTGTCGGCAGCTTTGATTCGATAAGCAGCATCGCCTGTTTCAGGCTGTCTATG
TGTGACTGTTGAGCTGTAACAAGTTGTCTCAGGTGTTCAATTTCATGTTCTAGTTGCTTTGTTTTACTGG
TTTCACCTGTTCTATTAGGTGTTACATGCTGTTCATCTGTTACATTGTCGATCTGTTCATGGTGAACAGC
TTTGAATGCACCAAAAACTCGTAAAAGCTCTGATGTATCTATCTTTTTTACACCGTTTTCATCTGTGCAT
ATGGACAGTTTTCCCTTTGATATGTAACGGTGAACAGTTGTTCTACTTTTGTTTGTTAGTCTTGATGCTT
CACTGATAGATACAAGAGCCATAAGAACCTCAGATCCTTCCGTATTTAGCCAGTATGTTCTCTAGTGTGG
TTCGTTGTTTTTGCGTGAGCCATGAGAACGAACCATTGAGATCATACTTACTTTGCATGTCACTCAAAAA
TTTTGCCTCAAAACTGGTGAGCTGAATTTTTGCAGTTAAAGCATCGTGTAGTGTTTTTCTTAGTCCGTTA
TGTAGGTAGGAATCTGATGTAATGGTTGTTGGTATTTTGTCACCATTCATTTTTATCTGGTTGTTCTCAA
GTTCGGTTACGAGATCCATTTGTCTATCTAGTTCAACTTGGAAAATCAACGTATCAGTCGGGCGGCCTCG
CTTATCAACCACCAATTTCATATTGCTGTAAGTGTTTAAATCTTTACTTATTGGTTTCAAAACCCATTGG
TTAAGCCTTTTAAACTCATGGTAGTTATTTTCAAGCATTAACATGAACTTAAATTCATCAAGGCTAATCT
CTATATTTGCCTTGTGAGTTTTCTTTTGTGTTAGTTCTTTTAATAACCACTCATAAATCCTCATAGAGTA
TTTGTTTTCAAAAGACTTAACATGTTCCAGATTATATTTTATGAATTTTTTTAACTGGAAAAGATAAGGC
AATATCTCTTCACTAAAAACTAATTCTAATTTTTCGCTTGAGAACTTGGCATAGTTTGTCCACTGGAAAA
TCTCAAAGCCTTTAACCAAAGGATTCCTGATTTCCACAGTTCTCGTCATCAGCTCTCTGGTTGCTTTAGC
TAATACACCATAAGCATTTTCCCTACTGATGTTCATCATCTGAGCGTATTGGTTATAAGTGAACGATACC
GTCCGTTCTTTCCTTGTAGGGTTTTCAATCGTGGGGTTGAGTAGTGCCACACAGCATAAAATTAGCTTGG
TTTCATGCTCCGTTAAGTCATAGCGACTAATCGCTAGTTCATTTGCTTTGAAAACAACTAATTCAGACAT
ACATCTCAATTGGTCTAGGTGATTTTAATCACTATACCAATTGAGATGGGCTAGTCAATGATAATTACTA
GTCCTTTTCCCGGGTGATCTGGGTATCTGTAAATTCTGCTAGACCTTTGCTGGAAAACTTGTAAATTCTG
CTAGACCCTCTGTAAATTCCGCTAGACCTTTGTGTGTTTTTTTTGTTTATATTCAAGTGGTTATAATTTA
TAGAATAAAGAAAGAATAAAAAAAGATAAAAAGAATAGATCCCAGCCCTGTGTATAACTCACTACTTTAG
TCAGTTCCGCAGTATTACAAAAGGATGTCGCAAACGCTGTTTGCTCCTCTACAAAACAGACCTTAAAACC
CTAAAGGCTTAAGTAGCACCCTCGCAAGCTCGGGCAAATCGCTGAATATTCCTTTTGTCTCCGACCATCA
GGCACCTGAGTCGCTGTCTTTTTCGTGACATTCAGTTCGCTGCGCTCACGGCTCTGGCAGTGAATGGGGG
TAAATGGCACTACAGGCGCCTTTTATGGATTCATGCAAGGAAACTACCCATAATACAAGAAAAGCCCGTC
ACGGGCTTCTCAGGGCGTTTTATGGCGGGTCTGCTATGTGGTGCTATCTGACTTTTTGCTGTTCAGCAGT
TCCTGCCCTCTGATTTTCCAGTCTGACCACTTCGGATTATCCCGTGACAGGTCATTCAGACTGGCTAATG
CACCCAGTAAGGCAGCGGTATCATCAACAGGCTTACCCGTCTTACTGTCCCTAGTGCTTGGATTCTCACC
AATAAAAAACGCCCGGCGGCAACCGAGCGTTCTGAACAAATCCAGATGGAGTTCTGAGGTCATTACTGGA
TCTATCAACAGGAGTCCAAGCGAGCTCGATATCAAATTACGCCCCGCCCTGCCACTCATCGCAGTACTGT
TGTAATTCATTAAGCATTCTGCCGACATGGAAGCCATCACAAACGGCATGATGAACCTGAATCGCCAGCG
GCATCAGCACCTTGTCGCCTTGCGTATAATATTTGCCCATGGTGAAAACGGGGGCGAAGAAGTTGTCCAT
ATTGGCCACGTTTAAATCAAAACTGGTGAAACTCACCCAGGGATTGGCTGAGACGAAAAACATATTCTCA
ATAAACCCTTTAGGGAAATAGGCCAGGTTTTCACCGTAACACGCCACATCTTGCGAATATATGTGTAGAA
ACTGCCGGAAATCGTCGTGGTATTCACTCCAGAGCGATGAAAACGTTTCAGTTTGCTCATGGAAAACGGT
GTAACAAGGGTGAACACTATCCCATATCACCAGCTCACCGTCTTTCATTGCCATACGAAATTCCGGATGA
GCATTCATCAGGCGGGCAAGAATGTGAATAAAGGCCGGATAAAACTTGTGCTTATTTTTCTTTACGGTCT
TTAAAAAGGCCGTAATATCCAGCTGAACGGTCTGGTTATAGGTACATTGAGCAACTGACTGAAATGCCTC
AAAATGTTCTTTACGATGCCATTGGGATATATCAACGGTGGTATATCCAGTGATTTTTTTCTCCATTTTA
GCTTCCTTAGCTCCTGAAAATCTCGATAACTCAAAAAATACGCCCGGTAGTGATCTTATTTCATTATGGT
GAAAGTTGGAACCTCTTACGTGCCGATCAACGTCTCATTTTCGCCAGATATC
Features (pLannotate 1.2.2; 14 found; start..end, strand, type, name):
     15..36      -  protein_bind   CAP binding site: CAP binding activates transcription in the presence of cAMP. E. coli catabolite activator protein
     49..1131    -  CDS            lacI: lac repressor; lacI; The lac repressor binds to the lac operator to inhibit transcription in E. coli. This inhibition can be relieved by adding lactose or isopropyl-β-D-thiogalactopyranoside (IPTG).
   1132..1209    -  promoter       lacI promoter: lacI
   1217..1496    -  CDS            TcR (fragment): tetracycline efflux protein; tet; confers resistance to tetracycline
   1520..1550    +  promoter       lac UV5 promoter: E. coli lac promoter with an "up" mutation
   1558..1574    +  protein_bind   lac operator: The lac repressor binds to the lac operator to inhibit transcription in E. coli. This inhibition can be relieved by adding lactose or isopropyl-β-D-thiogalactopyranoside (IPTG). lac repressor encoded by lacI
   1615..2292    +  CDS            mRFP1: monomeric derivative of DsRed (Campbell et al., 2002)
   2325..2396    +  terminator     rrnB T1 terminator: transcription terminator T1 from the E. coli rrnB gene
   2412..2439    +  terminator     T7Te terminator: phage T7 early transcription terminator
   2970..3920    -  CDS            Rep101: RepA protein needed for replication with the pSC101 origin; rep101
   3968..4190    -  rep_origin     pSC101 ori: low-copy replication origin that requires the Rep101 protein
   4682..4776    -  terminator     lambda t0 terminator: transcription terminator from phage lambda
   4800..5456    -  CDS            cat: CAT_ECOLX - Experimental evidence at protein level: Swiss-Prot protein existence level 1. This enzyme is an effector of chloramphenicol resistance in bacteria. From Escherichia coli. This protein is used as a marker in many commonly used cloning vectors, such as pACYC184.
   5457..5559    -  promoter       cat promoter: promoter of the E. coli cat gene encoding chloramphenicol acetyltransferase
