[The description below was written by a language model from this plasmid's Addgene catalogue record and pLannotate feature annotations shown in this document.]
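Description:
pBbS5c-RFP is a bacterial expression plasmid from the BglBrick (pBb) vector series, a modular synthetic biology platform in which origin, promoter and resistance marker are interchangeable parts. Its name appears to encode the particular combination recorded here: a pSC101 origin, the lacUV5 promoter and chloramphenicol resistance. The full sequence is 5,582 bp, made up of a 4,904 bp backbone and a 678 bp insert. Replication depends on the pSC101 ori together with the plasmid-encoded Rep101 (RepA) protein, which gives the low copy number noted in the record. Selection is by the cat gene (chloramphenicol acetyltransferase), which is driven by its own promoter and followed by the lambda t0 terminator.

The payload is mRFP1, a monomeric red fluorescent derivative of DsRed, placed downstream of the lacUV5 promoter and a lac operator. The plasmid also carries lacI under its native promoter, oriented divergently from the expression cassette. The repressor is therefore supplied in cis: transcription of RFP is held off until it is relieved by IPTG or lactose. The rrnB T1 and T7Te terminators follow the reporter and insulate the rest of the plasmid from read-through. The annotation also detects a CAP binding site next to lacI and a short tetracycline-resistance gene fragment between lacI and the promoter. The fragment is presumably a non-functional remnant of vector construction.

In this platform the RFP version serves as a characterised reference construct, with fluorescence reporting the strength, inducibility and leakiness of the promoter and origin combination. The reporter can also be swapped by restriction cloning for a gene of interest, giving low-copy, IPTG-inducible expression in E. coli.
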