Addgene plasmid #35284: pBbS5c-RFP
Depositing lab: Jay Keasling. Depositing organization: University of California, Berkeley. Publication: BglBrick vectors and datasheets: A synthetic biology platform for gene expression. Lee TS, Krupa RA, Zhang F, Hajimorad M, Holtz WJ, Prasad N, Lee SK, Keasling JD. J Biol Eng. 2011 Sep 20;5:12. 10.1186/1754-1611-5-12 PubMed 21933410.
Backbone
  Vector backbone: pBb
  Backbone size w/o insert (bp): 4904
  Vector type: Bacterial Expression, Synthetic Biology
Growth in bacteria
  Bacterial resistance: Chloramphenicol, 25 μg/mL
  Growth temperature: 37°C
  Growth strain: DH5alpha
  Copy number: Low Copy
Gene/Insert
  Gene/Insert name: RFP (alt name: JBEI Part ID: JPUB_000050)
  Species: Synthetic
  Insert size (bp): 678
  Promoter: lacUV5
  Cloning method: Restriction Enzyme
  Sequencing primers: 5′ jkRFP-R (gctttggaaccgtactggaa); 3′ jkRFP-F (tggtcactacgacgctgaag)
Terms and licenses: Academic/Nonprofit Terms; Industry Terms: Not Available to Industry
Depositor comments: JBEI Part ID: JPUB_000050; Origin: SC101
How to cite: pBbS5c-RFP was a gift from Jay Keasling (Addgene plasmid # 35284 ; http://n2t.net/addgene:35284 ; RRID:Addgene_35284)
