>Addgene plasmid #35284 | pBbS5c-RFP | addgene partial sequence | sequence record 43535 | jkRFP-F 5'-tggtcactacgacgctgaag-3'
GCTGCCGGGTGCTTACAAAACCGACATCAAACTGGACATCACCTCCCACAACGAAGACTACACCATCGTT
GAACAGTACGAACGTGCTGAAGGTCGTCACTCCACCGGTGCTTAAGGATCCAAACTCGAGTAAGGATCTC
CAGGCATCAAATAAAACGAAAGGCTCAGTCGAAAGACTGGGCCTTTCGTTTTATCTGTTGTTTGTCGGTG
AACGCTCTCTACTAGAGTCACACTGGCTCACCTTCGGGTGGGCCTTTCTGCGTTTATACCTAGGGTACGG
GTTTTGCTGCCCGCAAACGGGCTGTTCTGGTGTTGCTAGTTTGTTATCAGAATCGCAGATCCGGCTTCAG
CCGGTTTGCCGGCTGAAAGCGCTATTTCTTCCAGAATTGCCATGATTTTTTCCCCACGGGAGGCGTCACT
GGCTCCCGTGTTGTCGGCAGCTTTGATTCGATAAGCAGCATCGCCTGTTTCAGGCTGTCTATGTGTGACT
GTTGAGCTGTAACAAGTTGTCTCAGGTGTTCAATTTCATGTTCTAGTTGCTTTGTTTTACTGGTTTCACC
TGTTCTATTAGGTGTTACATGCTGTTCATCTGTTACATTGTCGATCTGTTCATGGTGAACAGCTTTGAAT
GCACCAAAAACTCGTAAAAGCTCTGATGTATCTATCTTTTTTACACCGTTTTCATCTGTGCATATGGACA
GTTTTCCCTTTGATATGTAACGGTGAACAGTTGTTCTACTTTTGTTTGTTAGTCTTGATGCTTCACTGAT
AGATACAAGAGCCATAAGAA
