>Addgene plasmid #35284 | pBbS5c-RFP | addgene partial sequence | sequence record 44531 | rjkRFP-R
CGGACACCTTTGGTAACTTTCAGTTTAGCGGTCTGGGTACCTTCGTACGGACGACCTTCACCTTCACCTT
CGATTTCGAACTCGTGACCGTTAACGGAACCTTCCATACGAACTTTGAAACGCATGAACTCTTTGATAAC
GTCTTCGCTACTCGCCATATGTATATCTCCTTCTTAAAAGATCTTTTGAATTCTGAAATTGTTATCCGCT
CACAATTCCACACATTATACGAGCCGGAAGCATAAAGTGTAAAGCCTGGGGTGCCTAAACGATCTCGATC
CTCTACGCCGGACGCATCGTGGCCGGCATCACCGGCGCCACAGGTGCGGTTGCTGGCGCCTATATCGCCG
ACATCACCGATGGGGAAGATCGGGCTCGCCACTTCGGGCTCATGAGCGCTTGTTTCGGCGTGGGTATGGT
GGCAGGCCCCGTGGCCGGGGGACTGTTGGGCGCCATCTCCTTGCATGCACCATTCCTTGCGGCGGCGGTG
CTCAACGGCCTCAACCTACTACTGGGCTGCTTCCTAATGCAGGAGTCGCATAAGGGAGAGCGTCGAGATC
CCGGACACCATCGAATGGCGCAAAACCTTTCGCGGTATGGCATGATAGCGCCCGGAAGAGAGTCAATTCA
GGGTGGTGAATGTGAAACCAGTAACGTTATACGATGTCGCAGAGTATGCCGGTGTCTCTTATCAGACCGT
TTCCCGCGTGGTGAACCAGGCCAGCCACGTTTCTGCGAAAACGCGGGAAAAAGTGGAAGCGGCGATGGCG
GAGCTGAATTACATTCCCAACCGCGTGGCACAACAACTGGCGGGCAAACAGTCGTTGCTGATTGGCGTTG
CCACCTCCAGTCTGGCCCTGCACGCGCCGT
